Addgene plasmid #99967: pcDNA3.1(+)-zeo-FOXK1-104-278-FLAG (#916)
Purpose: mammalian expression
Depositing lab: James Brugarolas.
Backbone
  Vector backbone: pcDNA3.1
  Backbone manufacturer: Invitrogen
  Vector type: Mammalian Expression
  Selectable markers: Zeocin
Growth in bacteria
  Bacterial resistance: Ampicillin, 100 μg/mL
  Growth temperature: 37°C
  Growth strain: DH5alpha
  Copy number: Unknown
Gene/Insert
  Gene/Insert name: FOXK1
  Species: H. sapiens (human)
  Mutation: Encodes AA 104-278
  Entrez Gene: FOXK1 (a.k.a. FOXK1L)
  Tag / fusion protein: 6xHis (C terminal on insert); FLAG (C terminal on insert)
  Cloning method: Unknown
Terms and licenses: Academic/Nonprofit Terms; Industry Terms: Not Available to Industry
How to cite: pcDNA3.1(+)-zeo-FOXK1-104-278-FLAG (#916) was a gift from James Brugarolas (Addgene plasmid # 99967)
