[The description below was written by a language model from this plasmid's Addgene catalogue record and pLannotate feature annotations shown in this document.]
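Description:
pcDNA3.1(+)-zeo-FOXK1-104-278-FLAG (#916) is a mammalian expression plasmid of about 5.5 kb built on the Invitrogen pcDNA3.1 backbone in its Zeocin-selectable form. It is propagated in E. coli through a high-copy ColE1/pUC-type origin and an ampicillin resistance gene (β-lactamase under its own promoter). An f1 origin is also present, which in principle allows single-stranded DNA production. For selection in mammalian cells, the Sh ble bleomycin/Zeocin resistance gene is driven by the SV40 early promoter and terminated by the SV40 polyadenylation signal. The upstream EM7 bacterial promoter allows the same marker to function in E. coli.

The payload is a truncated fragment of human FOXK1, a forkhead-family transcription factor, encoding only amino acids 104–278. It sits downstream of the human cytomegalovirus immediate-early enhancer and promoter and is followed by the bovine growth hormone polyadenylation signal, giving strong constitutive expression after transfection. A T7 promoter between the CMV promoter and the insert can be used for in vitro transcription or as a sequencing primer site. The automated annotation matched the insert to the mouse Foxk1 orthologue, which probably reflects sequence conservation, since the catalogue records the insert as human. The catalogue lists C-terminal FLAG and 6xHis tags. The feature table detects a FLAG fragment immediately after the coding region but does not annotate a His tag. The record states only mammalian expression as the purpose. A tagged, defined fragment like this would suit domain-mapping, interaction or detection experiments, but no specific application is given.
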