Features (pLannotate 1.2.2; 23 found; start..end, strand, type, name):
      1..380     +  enhancer       CMV enhancer: human cytomegalovirus immediate early enhancer
    381..584     +  promoter       CMV promoter: human cytomegalovirus (CMV) immediate early promoter
    580..613     +  LTR            5' LTR (truncated) (fragment): truncated 5' long terminal repeat (LTR) from HIV-1
    629..647     +  promoter       T7 promoter: promoter for bacteriophage T7 RNA polymerase
    692..1228    +  CDS            Foxk1 (fragment): FOXK1_MOUSE - Also known as Mnf From Mus musculus (Mouse).
   1226..1246    +  CDS            FLAG (fragment): FLAG® epitope tag, followed by an enterokinase cleavage site
   1274..1292    -  misc_feature   MCS (fragment): pBluescript multiple cloning site
   1323..1547    +  polyA_signal   bGH poly(A) signal: bovine growth hormone polyadenylation signal
   1551..1572    +  promoter       SV40 promoter (fragment): SV40 enhancer and early promoter
   1593..2021    +  rep_origin     f1 ori (sequence partly withheld): f1 bacteriophage origin of replication; arrow indicates direction of (+) strand synthesis
   2035..2364    +  promoter       SV40 promoter: SV40 enhancer and early promoter
   2412..2459    +  promoter       EM7 promoter: synthetic bacterial promoter&nbsp
   2478..2852    +  CDS            BleoR: antibiotic-binding protein; Sh ble from Streptoalloteichus hindustanus; confers resistance to bleomycin, phleomycin, and Zeocin™
   2862..2987    +  CDS            ble (fragment): BLE_KLEPN - Experimental evidence at protein level: Swiss-Prot protein existence level 1. Binding protein with a strong affinity to the bleomycin family of antibiotics. Binds to CL990; an antimitotic-antibiotic compound. From Klebsiella pneumoniae.
   2982..3103    +  polyA_signal   SV40 poly(A) signal: SV40 polyadenylation signal
   3176..3192    -  protein_bind   lac operator: The lac repressor binds to the lac operator to inhibit transcription in E. coli. This inhibition can be relieved by adding lactose or isopropyl-β-D-thiogalactopyranoside (IPTG). lac repressor encoded by lacI
   3200..3230    -  promoter       lac promoter: promoter for the E. coli lac operon
   3245..3266    -  protein_bind   CAP binding site: CAP binding activates transcription in the presence of cAMP. E. coli catabolite activator protein
   3279..3371    -  CDS            lacI (fragment): lac repressor; lacI; The lac repressor binds to the lac operator to inhibit transcription in E. coli. This inhibition can be relieved by adding lactose or isopropyl-β-D-thiogalactopyranoside (IPTG).
   3554..4142    -  rep_origin     ori: high-copy-number ColE1/pMB1/pBR322/pUC origin of replication
   4313..5173    -  CDS            AmpR: β-lactamase; bla; confers resistance to ampicillin, carbenicillin, and related antibiotics
   5174..5278    -  promoter       AmpR promoter: bla
   5337..5389    -  misc_feature   bom (fragment): basis of mobility region from pBR322
>Addgene plasmid #99967 | pcDNA3.1(+)-zeo-FOXK1-104-278-FLAG (#916) | addgene full sequence | sequence record 197662 | Addgene NGS Result
GACATTGATTATTGACTAGTTATTAATAGTAATCAATTACGGGGTCATTAGTTCATAGCCCATATATGGA
GTTCCGCGTTACATAACTTACGGTAAATGGCCCGCCTGGCTGACCGCCCAACGACCCCCGCCCATTGACG
TCAATAATGACGTATGTTCCCATAGTAACGCCAATAGGGACTTTCCATTGACGTCAATGGGTGGAGTATT
TACGGTAAACTGCCCACTTGGCAGTACATCAAGTGTATCATATGCCAAGTACGCCCCCTATTGACGTCAA
TGACGGTAAATGGCCCGCCTGGCATTATGCCCAGTACATGACCTTATGGGACTTTCCTACTTGGCAGTAC
ATCTACGTATTAGTCATCGCTATTACCATGGTGATGCGGTTTTGGCAGTACATCAATGGGCGTGGATAGC
GGTTTGACTCACGGGGATTTCCAAGTCTCCACCCCATTGACGTCAATGGGAGTTTGTTTTGGCACCAAAA
TCAACGGGACTTTCCAAAATGTCGTAACAACTCCGCCCCATTGACGCAAATGGGCGGTAGGCGTGTACGG
TGGGAGGTCTATATAAGCAGAGCTCTCTGGCTAACTAGAGAACCCACTGCTTACTGGCTTATCGAAATTA
ATACGACTCACTATAGGGAGACCCAAGCTGGCTAGCGTTTAAACTTAAGCTTGCCACCATGCCGGCGCTG
GCGCGGCTGGAGGGCCGCGAGTTCGAGTTCCTCATGCGCCAGCCCAGCGTCACCATCGGCCGCAACTCGT
CGCAGGGCTCGGTGGACTTGAGCATGGGCCTGTCCAGCTTCATCTCGCGGCGCCACCTGCAGCTCAGCTT
CCAGGAGCCGCACTTCTACCTGCGCTGCCTCGGCAAGAACGGCGTCTTCGTGGACGGGGCCTTCCAGAGA
CGCGGCGCGCCCGCCCTGCAGCTGCCCAAGCAGTGTACCTTCCGGTTTCCCAGCACGGCCATCAAGATCC
AGTTCACGTCGCTCTATCACAAAGAAGAGGCCCCAGCCTCCCCGCTGCGGCCACTGTACCCCCAGATCTC
CCCTCTGAAGATCCACATCCCGGAGCCGGACCTCCGGAGCATGGTCAGCCCCGTCCCCTCCCCGACGGGC
ACCATCAGTGTCCCCAACTCCTGCCCAGCCAGTCCACGCGGTGCCGGCTCCTCCAGTTACCGCTTTGTGC
AGAACGTGACCTCGGACCTGCAGCTGCTCGAGGACTACAAGGACGACGATGACAAGGGGCATCACCATCA
CCACCATTAATAAGGATCCACTAGTTCTAGAGGGCCCGTTTAAACCCGCTGATCAGCCTCGACTGTGCCT
TCTAGTTGCCAGCCATCTGTTGTTTGCCCCTCCCCCGTGCCTTCCTTGACCCTGGAAGGTGCCACTCCCA
CTGTCCTTTCCTAATAAAATGAGGAAATTGCATCGCATTGTCTGAGTAGGTGTCATTCTATTCTGGGGGG
TGGGGTGGGGCAGGACAGCAAGGGGGAGGATTGGGAAGACAATAGCAGGCATGCTGGGGATGCGGTGGGC
TCTATGGCTTCTGAGGCGGAAAGAACCAGCTGGGGCTCTAGGGGGTATCCCC
[124 nt withheld, positions 1593-1716]
C
[91 nt withheld, positions 1718-1808]
A
[49 nt withheld, positions 1810-1858]
CCTTTGACGTTGGAGTCCACGTTCTTT
[37 nt withheld, positions 1886-1922]
ACCCTATCTCGGTCTATTCTTTTGATTTATAAGGGATTTTGCCGATTTCGGCCTATTGGTTAAAAAATGA
GCTGATTTAACAAAAATTTAACGCGAATTAATTCTGTGGAATGTGTGTCAGTTAGGGTGTGGAAAGTCCC
CAGGCTCCCCAGCAGGCAGAAGTATGCAAAGCATGCATCTCAATTAGTCAGCAACCAGGTGTGGAAAGTC
CCCAGGCTCCCCAGCAGGCAGAAGTATGCAAAGCATGCATCTCAATTAGTCAGCAACCATAGTCCCGCCC
CTAACTCCGCCCATCCCGCCCCTAACTCCGCCCAGTTCCGCCCATTCTCCGCCCCATGGCTGACTAATTT
TTTTTATTTATGCAGAGGCCGAGGCCGCCTCTGCCTCTGAGCTATTCCAGAAGTAGTGAGGAGGCTTTTT
TGGAGGCCTAGGCTTTTGCAAAAAGCTCCCGGGAGCTTGTATATCCATTTTCGGATCTGATCAGCACGTG
TTGACAATTAATCATCGGCATAGTATATCGGCATAGTATAATACGACAAGGTGAGGAACTAAACCATGGC
CAAGTTGACCAGTGCCGTTCCGGTGCTCACCGCGCGCGACGTCGCCGGAGCGGTCGAGTTCTGGACCGAC
CGGCTCGGGTTCTCCCGGGACTTCGTGGAGGACGACTTCGCCGGTGTGGTCCGGGACGACGTGACCCTGT
TCATCAGCGCGGTCCAGGACCAGGTGGTGCCGGACAACACCCTGGCCTGGGTGTGGGTGCGCGGCCTGGA
CGAGCTGTACGCCGAGTGGTCGGAGGTCGTGTCCACGAACTTCCGGGACGCCTCCGGGCCGGCCATGACC
GAGATCGGCGAGCAGCCGTGGGGGCGGGAGTTCGCCCTGCGCGACCCGGCCGGCAACTGCGTGCACTTCG
TGGCCGAGGAGCAGGACTGACACGTGCTACGAGATTTCGATTCCACCGCCGCCTTCTATGAAAGGTTGGG
CTTCGGAATCGTTTTCCGGGACGCCGGCTGGATGATCCTCCAGCGCGGGGATCTCATGCTGGAGTTCTTC
GCCCACCCCAACTTGTTTATTGCAGCTTATAATGGTTACAAATAAAGCAATAGCATCACAAATTTCACAA
ATAAAGCATTTTTTTCACTGCATTCTAGTTGTGGTTTGTCCAAACTCATCAATGTATCTTATCATGTCTG
TATACCGTCGACCTCTAGCTAGAGCTTGGCGTAATCATGGTCATAGCTGTTTCCTGTGTGAAATTGTTAT
CCGCTCACAATTCCACACAACATACGAGCCGGAAGCATAAAGTGTAAAGCCTGGGGTGCCTAATGAGTGA
GCTAACTCACATTAATTGCGTTGCGCTCACTGCCCGCTTTCCAGTCGGGAAACCTGTCGTGCCAGCTGCA
TTAATGAATCGGCCAACGCGCGGGGAGAGGCGGTTTGCGTATTGGGCGCTCTTCCGCTTCCTCGCTCACT
GACTCGCTGCGCTCGGTCGTTCGGCTGCGGCGAGCGGTATCAGCTCACTCAAAGGCGGTAATACGGTTAT
CCACAGAATCAGGGGATAACGCAGGAAAGAACATGTGAGCAAAAGGCCAGCAAAAGGCCAGGAACCGTAA
AAAGGCCGCGTTGCTGGCGTTTTTCCATAGGCTCCGCCCCCCTGACGAGCATCACAAAAATCGACGCTCA
AGTCAGAGGTGGCGAAACCCGACAGGACTATAAAGATACCAGGCGTTTCCCCCTGGAAGCTCCCTCGTGC
GCTCTCCTGTTCCGACCCTGCCGCTTACCGGATACCTGTCCGCCTTTCTCCCTTCGGGAAGCGTGGCGCT
TTCTCATAGCTCACGCTGTAGGTATCTCAGTTCGGTGTAGGTCGTTCGCTCCAAGCTGGGCTGTGTGCAC
GAACCCCCCGTTCAGCCCGACCGCTGCGCCTTATCCGGTAACTATCGTCTTGAGTCCAACCCGGTAAGAC
ACGACTTATCGCCACTGGCAGCAGCCACTGGTAACAGGATTAGCAGAGCGAGGTATGTAGGCGGTGCTAC
AGAGTTCTTGAAGTGGTGGCCTAACTACGGCTACACTAGAAGAACAGTATTTGGTATCTGCGCTCTGCTG
AAGCCAGTTACCTTCGGAAAAAGAGTTGGTAGCTCTTGATCCGGCAAACAAACCACCGCTGGTAGCGGTG
GTTTTTTTGTTTGCAAGCAGCAGATTACGCGCAGAAAAAAAGGATCTCAAGAAGATCCTTTGATCTTTTC
TACGGGGTCTGACGCTCAGTGGAACGAAAACTCACGTTAAGGGATTTTGGTCATGAGATTATCAAAAAGG
ATCTTCACCTAGATCCTTTTAAATTAAAAATGAAGTTTTAAATCAATCTAAAGTATATATGAGTAAACTT
GGTCTGACAGTTACCAATGCTTAATCAGTGAGGCACCTATCTCAGCGATCTGTCTATTTCGTTCATCCAT
AGTTGCCTGACTCCCCGTCGTGTAGATAACTACGATACGGGAGGGCTTACCATCTGGCCCCAGTGCTGCA
ATGATACCGCGAGACCCACGCTCACCGGCTCCAGATTTATCAGCAATAAACCAGCCAGCCGGAAGGGCCG
AGCGCAGAAGTGGTCCTGCAACTTTATCCGCCTCCATCCAGTCTATTAATTGTTGCCGGGAAGCTAGAGT
AAGTAGTTCGCCAGTTAATAGTTTGCGCAACGTTGTTGCCATTGCTACAGGCATCGTGGTGTCACGCTCG
TCGTTTGGTATGGCTTCATTCAGCTCCGGTTCCCAACGATCAAGGCGAGTTACATGATCCCCCATGTTGT
GCAAAAAAGCGGTTAGCTCCTTCGGTCCTCCGATCGTTGTCAGAAGTAAGTTGGCCGCAGTGTTATCACT
CATGGTTATGGCAGCACTGCATAATTCTCTTACTGTCATGCCATCCGTAAGATGCTTTTCTGTGACTGGT
GAGTACTCAACCAAGTCATTCTGAGAATAGTGTATGCGGCGACCGAGTTGCTCTTGCCCGGCGTCAATAC
GGGATAATACCGCGCCACATAGCAGAACTTTAAAAGTGCTCATCATTGGAAAACGTTCTTCGGGGCGAAA
ACTCTCAAGGATCTTACCGCTGTTGAGATCCAGTTCGATGTAACCCACTCGTGCACCCAACTGATCTTCA
GCATCTTTTACTTTCACCAGCGTTTCTGGGTGAGCAAAAACAGGAAGGCAAAATGCCGCAAAAAAGGGAA
TAAGGGCGACACGGAAATGTTGAATACTCATACTCTTCCTTTTTCAATATTATTGAAGCATTTATCAGGG
TTATTGTCTCATGAGCGGATACATATTTGAATGTATTTAGAAAAATAAACAAATAGGGGTTCCGCGCACA
TTTCCCCGAAAAGTGCCACCTGACGTCGACGGATCGGGAGATCTCCCGATCCCCTATGGTGCACTCTCAG
TACAATCTGCTCTGATGCCGCATAGTTAAGCCAGTATCTGCTCCCTGCTTGTGTGTTGGAGGTCGCTGAG
TAGTGCGCGAGCAAAATTTAAGCTACAACAAGGCAAGGCTTGACCGACAATTGCATGAAGAATCTGCTTA
GGGTTAGGCGTTTTGCGCTGCTTCGCGATGTACGGGCCAGATATACGCGTT
